Addgene plasmid #190980: PM18033-PLS-KP3_rpoA-U
Depositing lab: Bernard Gutmann. Publication: U-to-C RNA editing by synthetic PPR-DYW proteins in bacteria and human culture cells. Ichinose M, Kawabata M, Akaiwa Y, Shimajiri Y, Nakamura I, Tamai T, Nakamura T, Yagi Y, Gutmann B. Commun Biol. 2022 Sep 15;5(1):968. doi: 10.1038/s42003-022-03927-3. PubMed 36109586.
Backbone
  Vector backbone: PM18033
  Vector type: Mammalian Expression
Growth in bacteria
  Bacterial resistance: Ampicillin, 100 μg/mL
  Growth temperature: 37°C
  Growth strain: DH5alpha
  Copy number: High Copy
Gene/Insert
  Gene/Insert name: PLS-KP3
  Species: Synthetic
  Promoter: CMV
  Tag / fusion protein: His (N terminal on insert)
  Cloning method: Restriction Enzyme; 5′ cloning site Unknown (unknown if destroyed); 3′ cloning site Unknown (unknown if destroyed)
Terms and licenses: Academic/Nonprofit Terms; Industry Terms: Not Available to Industry
How to cite: PM18033-PLS-KP3_rpoA-U was a gift from Bernard Gutmann (Addgene plasmid # 190980 ; http://n2t.net/addgene:190980 ; RRID:Addgene_190980)
