[The description below was written by a language model from this plasmid's Addgene catalogue record and pLannotate feature annotations shown in this document.]
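Description:
PM18033-PLS-KP3_rpoA-U is a 5,063-nt mammalian expression plasmid built on the PM18033 backbone, carrying a synthetic pentatricopeptide repeat (PPR) protein of the PLS type, designated PLS-KP3. It is maintained in E. coli as a high-copy plasmid through a ColE1/pUC-type origin of replication. Selection is by ampicillin, conferred by a β-lactamase gene driven from its own bla promoter. No mammalian selection marker is annotated, which is consistent with transient transfection use.

The expression cassette consists of the human cytomegalovirus immediate-early enhancer and promoter followed by a chimeric β-globin/immunoglobulin heavy chain intron, an element commonly included to improve transcript processing and expression. The open reading frame begins just downstream. The short "capTEV" fragment called by the annotation tool most likely corresponds to the N-terminal His tag listed in the catalogue entry. The PLS-KP3 coding region itself is not annotated, but it presumably occupies the roughly 2 kb unannotated stretch between the tag and the SV40 polyadenylation signal. The small large T antigen fragment beside that signal is most likely residual SV40 sequence carried along with the poly(A) region rather than a functional gene.

The associated publication concerns U-to-C RNA editing by designer PPR-DYW proteins in bacteria and human cultured cells. The "rpoA-U" suffix suggests the construct is associated with an rpoA-derived target site bearing a uridine at the editing position. However, the record does not state whether this target sequence is present in the plasmid, or where it would lie. The plasmid is intended for expressing the synthetic editing factor in mammalian cells to assess programmable RNA base conversion.
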