Features (pLannotate 1.2.2; 9 found; start..end, strand, type, name):
    173..550     +  enhancer       CMV enhancer: human cytomegalovirus immediate early enhancer
    552..751     +  promoter       CMV promoter: human cytomegalovirus (CMV) immediate early promoter
    890..1022    +  intron         chimeric intron: chimera between introns from human β-globin and immunoglobulin heavy chain genes
   1088..1107    +  CDS            capTEV™ (fragment): composite tag for in vivo biotinylation, TEV protease cleavage, and 6xHis tagging
   3054..3135    -  polyA_signal   SV40 poly(A) signal: SV40 polyadenylation signal
   3162..3230    -  CDS            large T antigen (fragment): large T antigen from SV40 (simian virus 40)
   3272..3376    +  promoter       AmpR promoter: bla
   3377..4237    +  CDS            AmpR: β-lactamase; bla; confers resistance to ampicillin, carbenicillin, and related antibiotics
   4408..4996    +  rep_origin     ori: high-copy-number ColE1/pMB1/pBR322/pUC origin of replication
>Addgene plasmid #190980 | PM18033-PLS-KP3_rpoA-U | addgene full sequence | sequence record 375915 | Addgene NGS Result
AGATCTTCAATATTGGCCATTAGCCATATTATTCATTGGTTATATAGCATAAATCAATATTGGCTATTGG
CCATTGCATACGTTGTATCTATATCATAATATGTACATTTATATTGGCTCATGTCCAATATGACCGCCAT
GTTGTCTTAGAGTCATCCTCATCGTCGGACGGCATTGATTATTGACTAGTTATTAATAGTAATCAATTAC
GGGGTCATTAGTTCATAGCCCATATATGGAGTTCCGCGTTACATAACTTACGGTAAATGGCCCGCCTGGC
TGACCGCCCAACGACCCCCGCCCATTGACGTCAATAATGACGTATGTTCCCATAGTAACGCCAATAGGGA
CTTTCCATTGACGTCAATGGGTGGAGTATTTACGGTAAACTGCCCACTTGGCAGTACATCAAGTGTATCA
TATGCCAAGTCCGCCCCCTATTGACGTCAATGACGGTAAATGGCCCGCCTGGCATTATGCCCAGTACATG
ACCTTACGGGACTTTCCTACTTGGCAGTACATCTACGTATTAGTCATCGCTATTACCATGGTGATGCGGT
TTTGGCAGTACACCAATGGGCGTGGATAGCGGTTTGACTCACGGGGATTTCCAAGTCTCCACCCCATTGA
CGTCAATGGGAGTTTGTTTTGGCACCAAAATCAACGGGACTTTCCAAAATGTCGTAATAACCCCGCCCCG
TTGACGCAAATGGGCGGTAGGCGTGTACGGTGGGAGGTCTATATAAGCAGAGCTCGTTTAGTGAACCGTC
AGATCACTAGAAGCTTTATTGCGGTAGTTTATCACAGTTAAATTGCTAACGCAGTCAGTGCTTCTGACAC
AACAGTCTCGAACTTAAGCTGCAGAAGTTGGTCGTGAGGCACTGGGCAGGTAAGTATCAAGGTTACAAGA
CAGGTTTAAGGAGACCAATAGAAACTGGGCTTGTCGAGACAGAGATGACTCTTGCGTTTCTGATAGGCAC
CTATTGGTCTTACTGACATCCACTTTGCCTTTCTCTCCACAGGTGTCCACTCCCAGTTCAATTACACACG
CACCATGGCGCACCATCATCATCATCATTCTTCTGGTGAGAATCTTTATTTTCAGGGCGCCATGGGTAAT
TCTGTTGTCACATGGAATTCCATGATTAGGGGCTACGCTAGAAGCGGCCAGCCCGAGGAAGCTCTGAGCC
TCTTCTCCCAGATGAGAAGGAGCGGCATCAAGCCCGATAGCTATACCTTCCCCTTCGTGCTGAAGGCTTG
CGCTTCTCTGAGCAGCCTCGAGGAAGGAAAACAAATCCACGCCCACGTCATTAAATCCGGCTTCGAGTCC
GATGTCTACGTGCAGAGCTCCCTCATTGATATGTACGCCAAGTGCGGATCTCTGGAGGACGCCAGAAAAG
TGTTTGACGAGATGCCCGAGAGGAATGTCGTGAGCTGGAACGCTATGATCAGCGGCTATGCCCAGAATGG
ACAATCCGAAGAAGCTCTGGAGCTGTTTAGAGAGATGCAGAAAGAGGGCATCAAGCCTTCCGAGTTTACC
TTTTGCTCCGTGCTGAAGGCTTGCGCCTCTCTGGGATCTCTGGAGATGGGCAAGCAAATTCACGGCTATG
TGATCAAGTCCGGCTTTGAGTCCATCGTGTTCGTGGGAAACGCCCTCATTGACATGTATGCCAAGTGCGG
CTCTCTGGAGGATGCTAGAAAGGTCTTTGATGAGATGCCCGAAAGGACCGTTGTGAGCTGGACCGCCATG
ATCTCCGGATACGCCCAGAACGGACAGAGCGAGGAGGCCCTCGAGCTCTTCAGAGAGATGCAGAGGGAGG
GCGTGAAACCCGACGAAGTGACACTGCCTTCCGTGCTCTCCGCTTGCGCCAATCTGGGCGCTCTGGAGCA
AGGCAAACAGATCCATGCCTACGTCATCAAGAACGGCTTTGAATCCGATGTGTTTGTGGGCTCCGCTCTG
ATCGACATGTACGCTAAATGCGGCTCCATCGAGGAGGCTAGGAAAGTGTTCGATGAAATGCCCGAGAAAG
ACGTCGTTACTTGGAACGCCCTGATCAGCGGTTACGGCACCTGTGATGAGGGCCACAAAGCCCTGGCGTG
CTTCGAGGAAATGCTCGTGGCGGGGATCCAACCTAGCGACGCTACTTTCACCTGCCTTCTGGTTGCCTGT
AGTCATGAGGGCCTTGTCCACGAGGGCCGCAAGCACTTCGATAGCATGGCCGAACAACATGGCATAAAGC
CTCGCATCGAACATTATGGTTGCATGATCGATCTCCTGGGAAGAGCTGGGCACCTTGATGAAGCTGAGAA
AATGCTGCTCAGCTGTGAAGGGCAGTCCAATGTGGTGGGTCTGGGCAGCCTCCTGAACGCCTGTAAATCT
CACGGCGATATAGAGAGAGCCATGTGGTGTTTTGAATCTATCGTGCGGCTTGATCCTCAGTCTGCCTCCG
CCTACGTACTGATGGCCAATGCCTATGCGGACGCCGGCCGCTGGACTGACGTTGATAGAATCGAAACCCA
GAGGATGGTGGCTGGCGCAAATAAAAAGCCGGCTGTAGCTACCATTGAAGTGAACAAACAGGTGCATAGA
TTTTTGGTCGGAGAAAGGAGGGAGGACATTGCTCTGAAGGTGGAATCTACGAATGCACGACTGAAACAGG
AGGGGGGTCACGTCCCCCATACAAAACTTGTGTTGAAGCCCCTCTGTGAGAAGGAGAAGGAGGACGCGCT
CTGTGGACATGCAGAGAAGCTGGCACTGGCATTCGGACTGCTGAACACACCCAGTGGGACACCACTCGTG
GTTACCAAGAACTTGAGAATGTGCTCCGACTGCCACTCCTCAACAGAGATTATGTCAAGGTTGGAGCAGC
GCGACATTGTCGTCCGGGACGGGTACCGGGTACACCGATTTGCAGCTGGATGCTGCTCATGCAAGGGACG
GCCATAACTCGAGAAATAGAAGGAACATGTATTACACGTGCAAAATTTGAGAGCTAGCAGCGAGCAGACA
TGATAAGATACATTGATGTGTTTGGACAAACCACAACTAGAATGCAGTGAAAAAAATGCTTTATTTGTGA
AATTTGTGATGCTATTGCTTTATTTGTAACCATTATAAGCTGCAATAAACAAGTTAACAACAACAATTGC
ACTGGTTCATTTTATGTTTCAGGTTCAGGGGGAGGTGTGGGAGGTTTTTTAAAGCAAGTAAAACCTCTAC
AAATGTGGTAAAATCGATAAGGATCCAGGTGGCACTTTTCGGGGAAATGTGCGCGGAACCCCTATTTGTT
TATTTTTCTAAATACATTCAAATATGTATCCGCTCATGAGACAATAACCCTGATAAATGCTTCAATAATA
TTGAAAAAGGAAGAGTATGAGTATTCAACATTTCCGTGTCGCCCTTATTCCCTTTTTTGCGGCATTTTGC
CTTCCTGTTTTTGCTCACCCAGAAACGCTGGTGAAAGTAAAAGATGCTGAAGATCAGTTGGGTGCACGAG
TGGGTTACATCGAACTGGATCTCAACAGCGGTAAGATCCTTGAGAGTTTTCGCCCCGAAGAACGTTTTCC
AATGATGAGCACTTTTAAAGTTCTGCTATGTGGCGCGGTATTATCCCGTATTGACGCCGGGCAAGAGCAA
CTCGGTCGCCGCATACACTATTCTCAGAATGACTTGGTTGAGTACTCACCAGTCACAGAAAAGCATCTTA
CGGATGGCATGACAGTAAGAGAATTATGCAGTGCTGCCATAACCATGAGTGATAACACTGCGGCCAACTT
ACTTCTGACAACGATCGGAGGACCGAAGGAGCTAACCGCTTTTTTGCACAACATGGGGGATCATGTAACT
CGCCTTGATCGTTGGGAACCGGAGCTGAATGAAGCCATACCAAACGACGAGCGTGACACCACGATGCCTG
TAGCAATGGCAACAACGTTGCGCAAACTATTAACTGGCGAACTACTTACTCTAGCTTCCCGGCAACAATT
AATAGACTGGATGGAGGCGGATAAAGTTGCAGGACCACTTCTGCGCTCGGCCCTTCCGGCTGGCTGGTTT
ATTGCTGATAAATCTGGAGCCGGTGAGCGTGGGTCTCGCGGTATCATTGCAGCACTGGGGCCAGATGGTA
AGCCCTCCCGTATCGTAGTTATCTACACGACGGGGAGTCAGGCAACTATGGATGAACGAAATAGACAGAT
CGCTGAGATAGGTGCCTCACTGATTAAGCATTGGTAACTGTCAGACCAAGTTTACTCATATATACTTTAG
ATTGATTTAAAACTTCATTTTTAATTTAAAAGGATCTAGGTGAAGATCCTTTTTGATAATCTCATGACCA
AAATCCCTTAACGTGAGTTTTCGTTCCACTGAGCGTCAGACCCCGTAGAAAAGATCAAAGGATCTTCTTG
AGATCCTTTTTTTCTGCGCGTAATCTGCTGCTTGCAAACAAAAAAACCACCGCTACCAGCGGTGGTTTGT
TTGCCGGATCAAGAGCTACCAACTCTTTTTCCGAAGGTAACTGGCTTCAGCAGAGCGCAGATACCAAATA
CTGTTCTTCTAGTGTAGCCGTAGTTAGGCCACCACTTCAAGAACTCTGTAGCACCGCCTACATACCTCGC
TCTGCTAATCCTGTTACCAGTGGCTGCTGCCAGTGGCGATAAGTCGTGTCTTACCGGGTTGGACTCAAGA
CGATAGTTACCGGATAAGGCGCAGCGGTCGGGCTGAACGGGGGGTTCGTGCACACAGCCCAGCTTGGAGC
GAACGACCTACACCGAACTGAGATACCTACAGCGTGAGCTATGAGAAAGCGCCACGCTTCCCGAAGGGAG
AAAGGCGGACAGGTATCCGGTAAGCGGCAGGGTCGGAACAGGAGAGCGCACGAGGGAGCTTCCAGGGGGA
AACGCCTGGTATCTTTATAGTCCTGTCGGGTTTCGCCACCTCTGACTTGAGCGTCGATTTTTGTGATGCT
CGTCAGGGGGGCGGAGCCTATGGAAAAACGCCAGCAACGCGGCCTTTTTACGGTTCCTGGCCTTTTGCTG
GCCTTTTGCTCACATGGCTCGAC
